# Supplementary material for: An auxin-inducible, GAL4-compatible, gene expression system for Drosophila
Source: bioRxiv preprint, doi:10.1101/2021.01.26.428209, version 4 (2022-03-24)
Supplement: Figure 1 - figure supplement 1 [file 428209_file03.zip › pattB-tubP-AtTIR1-P2A-miniAID-Gal80-miniAID-SV40.gb]

LOCUS       Exported               13312 bp ds-DNA     circular SYN 22-FEB-2022
DEFINITION  synthetic circular DNA
ACCESSION   .
VERSION     .
KEYWORDS    pattB-tubP-AtTIR1-P2A-miniAID-Gal80-miniAID-SV40
SOURCE      synthetic DNA construct
  ORGANISM  synthetic DNA construct
REFERENCE   1  (bases 1 to 13312)
  AUTHORS   Southall lab
  TITLE     Direct Submission
  JOURNAL   Exported Monday, Feb 28, 2022 from SnapGene 3.1.2
            http://www.snapgene.com
FEATURES             Location/Qualifiers
     source          1..13312
                     /organism="synthetic DNA construct"
                     /mol_type="other DNA"
     misc_feature    83..2677
                     /note="Tubulin Promoter"
     CDS             2683..4464
                     /codon_start=1
                     /note="AtTIR1"
                     /translation="MQKRIALSFPEEVLEHVFSFIQLDKDRNSVSLVCKSWYEIERWCR
                     RKVFIGNCYAVSPATVIRRFPKVRSVELKGKPHFADFNLVPDGWGGYVYPWIEAMSSSY
                     TWLEEIRLKRMVVTDDCLELIAKSFKNFKVLVLSSCEGFSTDGLAAIAATCRNLKELDL
                     RESDVDEVSGHWLSHFPDTYTSLVSLNISCLASEVSFSALERLVTRCPNLKSLKLNRAV
                     PLEKLATLLQRAPQLEELGTGGYTAEVRPDVYSGLSVALSGCKELRCLSGFWDAVPAYL
                     PAVYSVCSRLTTLNLSYATVQSYDLVKLLCQCPKLQRLWVLDYIEDAGLEVLASTCKDL
                     RELRVFPSEPFVMEPNVALTEQGLVSVSMGCPKLESVLYFCRQMTNAALITIARNRPNM
                     TRFRLCIIEPKAPDYLTLEPLDIGFGAIVEHCKDLRRLSLSGLLTDKVFEYIGTYAKKM
                     EMLSVAFAGDSDLGLHHVLSGCDSLRKLEIRDCPFGDKALLANASKLETMRSLWMSSCS
                     VSFGACKLLGQKMPKLNVEVIDERGAPDSRPESCPVERVFIYRTVAGPRFDMPGFVWNM
                     DQDSTMRFSRQIITTNGL"
     misc_feature    4465..4467
                     /note="GSG Link"
     CDS             4468..4524
                     /codon_start=1
                     /product="2A peptide from porcine teschovirus-1 
                     polyprotein"
                     /note="P2A"
                     /note="Eukaryotic ribosomes fail to insert a peptide bond 
                     between the Gly and Pro residues, yielding separate 
                     polypeptides."
                     /translation="ATNFSLLKQAGDVEENPGP"
     misc_feature    4528..4659
                     /note="mini_AID"
     CDS             4663..5964
                     /codon_start=1
                     /note="dGAL80"
                     /translation="DYNKRSSVSTVPNAAPIRVGFVGLNAAKGWAIKTHYPAILQLSSQ
                     FQITALYSPKIETSIATIQRLKLSNATAFPTLESFASSSTIDMIVIAIQVASHYEVVMP
                     LLEFSKNNPNLKYLFVEWALACSLDQAESIYKAAAERGVQTIISLQGRKSPYILRAKEL
                     ISQGYIGDINSIEIAGNGGWYGYERPVKSPKYIYEIGNGVDLVTTTFGHTIDILQYMTS
                     SYFSRINAMVFNNIPEQELIDERGNRLGQRVPKTVPDHLLFQGTLLNGNVPVSCSFKGG
                     KPTKKFTKNLVIDIHGTKGDLKLEGDAGFAEISNLVLYYSGTRANDFPLANGQQAPLDP
                     GYDAGKEIMEVYHLRNYNAIVGNIHRLYQSISDFHFNTKKIPELPSQFVMQGFDFEGFP
                     TLMDALILHRLIESVYKSNMMGSTLNVSNISHYSL"
     misc_feature    5977..6111
                     /note="dAID"
     intron          6198..6263
                     /note="small t intron"
                     /note="simian virus 40 (SV40) small t antigen intron"
     CDS             6393..6413
                     /codon_start=1
                     /product="nuclear localization signal of SV40 large T 
                     antigen"
                     /note="SV40 NLS"
                     /translation="PKKKRKV"
     polyA_signal    6685..6819
                     /note="SV40 poly(A) signal"
                     /note="SV40 polyadenylation signal"
     CDS             complement(join(7835..8449,8520..8651,8855..9170,9232..9886,
                     9961..10234,10636..10707))
                     /codon_start=1
                     /gene="white"
                     /product="Drosophila white gene eye color pigment"
                     /note="mini-white"
                     /note="This is a modified version of the white gene lacking
                     part of the first intron."
                     /translation="MGQEDQELLIRGGSKHPSAEHLNNGDSGAASQSCINQGFGQAKNY
                     GTLRPPSPPEDSGSGSGQLAENLTYAWHNMDIFGAVNQPGSGWRQLVNRTRGLFCNERH
                     IPAPRKHLLKNVCGVAYPGELLAVMGSSGAGKTTLLNALAFRSPQGIQVSPSGMRLLNG
                     QPVDAKEMQARCAYVQQDDLFIGSLTAREHLIFQAMVRMPRHLTYRQRVARVDQVIQEL
                     SLSKCQHTIIGVPGRVKGLSGGERKRLAFASEALTDPPLLICDEPTSGLDSFTAHSVVQ
                     VLKKLSQKGKTVILTIHQPSSELFELFDKILLMAEGRVAFLGTPSEAVDFFSYVGAQCP
                     TNYNPADFYVQVLAVVPGREIESRDRIAKICDNFAISKVARDMEQLLATKNLEKPLEQP
                     ENGYTYKATWFMQFRAVLWRSWLSVLKEPLLVKVRLIQTTMVAILIGLIFLGQQLTQVG
                     VMNINGAIFLFLTNMTFQNVFATINVFTSELPVFMREARSRLYRCDTYFLGKTIAELPL
                     FLTVPLVFTAIAYPMIGLRAGVLHFFNCLALVTLVANVSTSFGYLISCASSSTSMALSV
                     GPPVIIPFLLFGGFFLNSGSVPVYLKWLSYLSWFRYANEGLLINQWADVEPGEISCTSS
                     NTTCPSSGKVILETLNFSAADLPLDYVGLAILIVSFRVLAYLALRLRARRKE"
     protein_bind    11402..11471
                     /bound_moiety="phage phi-C31 integrase"
                     /note="attB"
                     /note="attB site for the phi-C31 integrase (Groth et al., 
                     2000)"
     rep_origin      complement(11558..12146)
                     /direction=LEFT
                     /note="ori"
                     /note="high-copy-number ColE1/pMB1/pBR322/pUC origin of 
                     replication"
     CDS             complement(12317..13177)
                     /codon_start=1
                     /gene="bla"
                     /product="beta-lactamase"
                     /note="AmpR"
                     /note="confers resistance to ampicillin, carbenicillin, and
                     related antibiotics"
                     /translation="MSIQHFRVALIPFFAAFCLPVFAHPETLVKVKDAEDQLGARVGYI
                     ELDLNSGKILESFRPEERFPMMSTFKVLLCGAVLSRIDAGQEQLGRRIHYSQNDLVEYS
                     PVTEKHLTDGMTVRELCSAAITMSDNTAANLLLTTIGGPKELTAFLHNMGDHVTRLDRW
                     EPELNEAIPNDERDTTMPVAMATTLRKLLTGELLTLASRQQLIDWMEADKVAGPLLRSA
                     LPAGWFIADKSGAGERGSRGIIAALGPDGKPSRIVVIYTTGSQATMDERNRQIAEIGAS
                     LIKHW"
     promoter        complement(13178..13282)
                     /gene="bla"
                     /note="AmpR promoter"
ORIGIN
        1 taagaaacca ttattatcat gacattaacc tataaaaata ggcgtatcac gaggcccttt
       61 cgtcttcaag gaattcgata tcaagcttgc acaggtcctg ttcgataacg tcgtactcgg
      121 gaatcacctt taacttgtcc gctattgggt atttgtcctt aaacacattc gtaatctctc
      181 ccacaatcat tgccctggcc tctgcaatgt aaaaagtatt tataaaatat cgctggctct
      241 aaaggaaaca tattaatcaa agtattgagg ctttatcaat ctaacattta caagtagtca
      301 gaccacaatt tttagactgc acttctgcgt aagtaaatga aatgaaatgg tgacctactc
      361 ttgggtagcc gtactgttat atgctgacga gccttcacct gggcctgctt tttctcctgt
      421 ttcgtctgat gcgtcggatg cggctggact ggctgattgt tgggattggg ttttggatgc
      481 tgctccgaaa ggtgggccac agcttttgcg atggtggtgc ccactatgcg gttgctgcag
      541 gaactacagc tgaatgttcg ctttattgtc tgcagctcct ggggctggac gaaggccacg
      601 ccctcacccg gtgcggccat ctcctgcggc aaaacgtatg tgggattcct gtccaagtag
      661 ctctcgatgc ccaccataat gcgctccagc aggttggcca ggtgcgggtc tagctgcggc
      721 ggattcgtcg tctggttcac tgagtttagg gtctgcagaa agaagtgtgc ctccatggta
      781 agcggattca tctgcacgat cagcgggctt tagtctaaaa attcgaatga tacaaactcg
      841 tactcacgta aagcagtttg tttggcatca tctcggccat cgtcttattc ttcttcgtgg
      901 cctttgttac cggagcggct atgttgggcg cggtggagcc cggaagctga aaggttaatc
      961 gaatgcgtta acttttctgc aactcgaaag tttgccgcct ttgttcgact gccaataact
     1021 gttgattcga aaattcgaat cgaagcggtt gaatttcgta gggtggccaa ctacaccaaa
     1081 gttcgccggc ggtgtatgca tgtgagtgtg agtgtgacag tgggtgtacg tgtgctttaa
     1141 gcgacacaat cgcaccgcga tgtacatatt tttgtagtaa tgtgtgtgca tttttcgtcc
     1201 ggatcacggc tccataaaat aaatcatatc acagggctca gggatttgtg agtagaagtt
     1261 cccgccactt aaacgtcact tgtgaaatcg ccatcgacgg tcaactttta ctcacactgg
     1321 tctttcgcgg acggaccgtc tcaaagtact gcctttctgc gttggaaaac atcgcctttt
     1381 tcgtccaaaa ggagtcccca ggttcgatcc gcatggcgtt gtgcgtgcgt gcctttcttt
     1441 tcaaatgatt acggctatta acttgggggc gttaagttgg aaacacgtaa attgcagact
     1501 gcgattagag tgaccatgag taggagttca aaatctcctg acatcatttt cttaaaacct
     1561 gctttgtttt ttacatttct atttaatata actcctattt gaataaaaaa acaaaacaag
     1621 tttagatgtt aagatattaa ctacatcctt tgctccaaag ggagagggga agttatggag
     1681 ttaattaatt tgctgttgga aatcaatatg gagtcagaaa tataatgatt tactaaacct
     1741 tattgaatcg gtaacgatgc gaatttatat taaaatagct tttatgaaac attcaacaaa
     1801 aatattatta atgttggccc actttagcaa ccggttaggt ctaccggttg ggcaagcaaa
     1861 gattcacgcc ctggttcgag tcccaactag tcctgcaaaa taccgcagca agttttagag
     1921 agaccaagtg ccattacctc tcccacttca gttatcggtt atgcggcgtt taagtcgaca
     1981 gcttgccgtc tctagctccg gtgcctatat aaagcagccc gctttccaca tttcatattc
     2041 gttttacgtt tgtcaagcct catagccggc agttcgaacg tatacgctct ctgagtcaga
     2101 cctcgaaatc gtagctctac acaattctgt gaattttcct tgtcgcgtgt gaaacacttc
     2161 caataaaaac tcctgcaggt gagtacttta aaaaaaaatc tagtgaaata atgctgaaaa
     2221 gaaatttgtg tgggcaaaat tcaatgggca aaaacgcgat gcggcttttt ctcaaaatgg
     2281 cggccggcct gcgttttttc ctcaaaagtg atgacgtcat gcctgttttt ttttttttgt
     2341 tcgcaatgag gaatggctct taaaatctac tagataaaaa aaatattcat tatttctatg
     2401 ctgctggaac gcttcattaa tcttaaaaat tctaaattcg gttaccatga tacttcgacg
     2461 cataactgta gattttggat agaattaaag agaaaatggc gagagagtaa aattccggcg
     2521 tcggcaaagt agagcaaaaa aatcagtata ccatttagct acctctctca ctcgcacgca
     2581 gtgccggctc aagttgggcg cggctctgca attatcgatt ttcttggggt gtgtaactaa
     2641 tcatccgttt tcccttcctc ctcatccaca gcgtgaaggt acatgcaaaa gcgcatagca
     2701 ttgagcttcc ctgaggaagt actggagcac gtattttcct tcatccagct cgataaggac
     2761 aggaatagtg tgtccctggt atgtaaaagc tggtacgaga tcgagcgatg gtgcaggcgc
     2821 aaggtcttca ttggaaactg ctacgctgtg agtcccgcaa ccgtaatacg tcgcttcccg
     2881 aaagtgcgaa gtgtggagct caagggtaaa ccacatttcg ctgattttaa tttggttccg
     2941 gacggatggg gaggctatgt ttatccctgg atcgaggcga tgagcagcag ttacacctgg
     3001 ttggaggaga tacgtctgaa gcgtatggtc gtcactgacg attgcttgga actcatagct
     3061 aaaagtttca agaacttcaa ggtcctggtc ctctccagct gcgagggttt ctcgacggat
     3121 ggtctggccg caatcgccgc aacgtgccgg aacctcaagg aattggatct ccgtgagagc
     3181 gacgttgatg aggttagtgg tcactggctc agccactttc cagatacata tacgagtctg
     3241 gtctcgctga atatcagttg cctggcctcg gaagtatcct tcagcgctct ggaacgtttg
     3301 gtcactcgat gcccaaatct gaaatcgctc aaattgaaca gggcagtccc cttggagaaa
     3361 ttggcgaccc tgctccagcg cgctccgcag ttggaggaat tgggtacggg cggttataca
     3421 gcggaggttc gtcccgatgt ttactccggt ctgtcggttg cgctctcggg ttgcaaagag
     3481 ctcaggtgct tgtccggatt ttgggatgct gtcccggcgt acctgcccgc cgtatactcg
     3541 gtttgtagcc ggctgactac actgaatctg tcctatgcta cagtacaatc ctacgacttg
     3601 gttaaactgc tctgtcaatg tcccaaactc caacgcctct gggttctgga ctatattgaa
     3661 gacgctggac tcgaagtcct ggcctcgacg tgtaaagact tgcgcgagct gcgcgtgttc
     3721 ccctccgaac ctttcgtcat ggagcctaat gtagcactca ccgaacaggg cttggtaagc
     3781 gtttcgatgg gctgtcctaa gttggaatcg gtactctact tctgtcgtca aatgacgaat
     3841 gctgcgttga taacgatcgc acggaatagg cccaatatga cccggttcag gttgtgtatt
     3901 atcgaaccaa aggcccccga ttatttgacg ttggagcctt tggacatcgg ctttggtgcg
     3961 atagtcgaac attgcaaaga cctgcgacgc ttgtccctca gtggcctcct gaccgacaag
     4021 gttttcgagt acattggtac ttatgctaaa aagatggaga tgttgagtgt ggcgtttgcc
     4081 ggtgatagcg acctcggctt gcaccacgta ctgagcggtt gtgattcgct gcgcaaactc
     4141 gaaataaggg actgtccctt tggagataag gcgttgttgg cgaacgcgag caaattggag
     4201 accatgcgat ccttgtggat gtcgtcctgt agtgtaagct tcggcgcatg caagttgctc
     4261 ggccagaaaa tgccgaaact caacgtcgaa gttattgacg agcgaggcgc tccagatagt
     4321 aggcccgagt cctgtccagt cgagcgagtt ttcatatacc ggaccgtagc aggaccccgc
     4381 ttcgacatgc ctggcttcgt gtggaacatg gatcaagaca gtactatgcg cttttcccga
     4441 cagattataa caaccaatgg actcggcgcc accaacttct ccctgctgaa gcaggccggc
     4501 gacgtggagg agaaccccgg ccccatgcct aaagatccag ccaaacctcc ggccaaggca
     4561 caagttgtgg gatggccacc ggtgagatca taccggaaga acgtgatggt ttcctgccaa
     4621 aaatcaagcg gtggcccgga ggcggcggcg ttcgtgaaga tggattacaa caaaaggagt
     4681 agtgtgagta cggtgccgaa tgctgctccc attcgcgtgg gcttcgtggg attgaacgcg
     4741 gctaagggtt gggccattaa aacgcattat ccagccatac tgcagctgag ctcccagttc
     4801 caaataacag cgctttattc ccccaagatc gagacgtcca ttgcgacaat tcagaggctg
     4861 aagttgtcca acgccacagc tttcccaaca ctcgagagct tcgcctcgag ctccacgatc
     4921 gatatgattg tgatcgcaat ccaggtggct tcccactacg aggtggtaat gcccctgctc
     4981 gagttttcga agaacaatcc taatctgaag tatttgtttg tggaatgggc actggcctgc
     5041 tcgctcgatc aggcggagtc gatctataag gccgctgcag agcggggcgt gcaaacaata
     5101 atcagtctgc agggacgaaa gagcccgtac attttgcggg caaaagagct tatctcccag
     5161 ggctacatcg gcgatataaa tagcatcgag attgcaggta acggaggttg gtacggttac
     5221 gagcggccgg tgaaaagccc gaaatacatt tacgagatcg gaaacggagt tgatctggtg
     5281 accaccacgt tcggtcacac gatagatata ttgcagtaca tgaccagttc gtacttcagc
     5341 cgtatcaatg ccatggtgtt taacaacatt ccagaacagg agctcattga tgagaggggc
     5401 aatcgcctgg gccagcgggt cccaaagact gtcccagatc atctcttgtt ccagggcacg
     5461 ctgctcaacg gaaatgttcc tgtgtcctgt tcctttaagg gaggcaagcc tacgaaaaag
     5521 ttcaccaaga atctggtcat agatatccat ggtacaaagg gtgatctgaa gctggagggt
     5581 gacgctggat ttgcggaaat ctcgaatctc gttctgtatt attcgggcac ccgcgccaat
     5641 gattttcccc tggccaatgg tcagcaggca cccttggacc ccggctacga cgcaggcaag
     5701 gagattatgg aggtgtatca cctccgaaac tacaacgcga tcgttggtaa tatacaccgg
     5761 ctctaccaga gtatcagcga tttccacttc aacaccaaga aaatccccga gcttccatcg
     5821 cagttcgtaa tgcaaggctt cgatttcgaa ggctttccca ccctgatgga tgccttgatc
     5881 ttgcatcgcc tgattgaaag tgtctacaag tcgaatatga tgggcagtac cctgaatgtt
     5941 tccaacatct cccactactc gcttggtcct gcgatgccca aggacccagc caagccaccc
     6001 gccaaggccc aggtggtggg ctggccgccc gtgcgctcct accgcaagaa cgtgatggtg
     6061 tcctgccaga agtcctccgg cggcccggag gccgccgcct tcgtgaagta gccttctaga
     6121 ggatctttgt gaaggaacct tacttctgtg gtgtgacata attggacaaa ctacctacag
     6181 agatttaaag ctctaaggta aatataaaat ttttaagtgt ataatgtgtt aaactactga
     6241 ttctaattgt ttgtgtattt tagattccaa cctatggaac tgatgaatgg gagcagtggt
     6301 ggaatgcctt taatgaggaa aacctgtttt gctcagaaga aatgccatct agtgatgatg
     6361 aggctactgc tgactctcaa cattctactc ctccaaaaaa gaagagaaag gtagaagacc
     6421 ccaaggactt tccttcagaa ttgctaagtt ttttgagtca tgctgtgttt agtaatagaa
     6481 ctcttgcttg ctttgctatt tacaccacaa aggaaaaagc tgcactgcta tacaagaaaa
     6541 ttatggaaaa atatttgatg tatagtgcct tgactagaga tcataatcag ccataccaca
     6601 tttgtagagg ttttacttgc tttaaaaaac ctcccacacc tccccctgaa cctgaaacat
     6661 aaaatgaatg caattgttgt tgttaacttg tttattgcag cttataatgg ttacaaataa
     6721 agcaatagca tcacaaattt cacaaataaa gcattttttt cactgcattc tagttgtggt
     6781 ttgtccaaac tcatcaatgt atcttatcat gtctggatcc ccgcgcggcc gctggccacg
     6841 ggtgcgcatg atcgtgctcc tgtcgttgag gacccggcta ggctggcggg gttgccttac
     6901 tggttagcag aatgaatcac cgatacgcga gcgaacgtga agcgactgct gctgcaaaac
     6961 gtctgcgacc tgagcaacaa catgaatggt cttcggtttc cgtgtttcgt aaagtctgga
     7021 aacgcggaag tcagcgccct gcaccattat gttccggagg cgcgccctag ttccagtgaa
     7081 atccaagcat tttctaaatt aaatgtattc ttattattat agttgttatt tttgatatat
     7141 ataaacaaca ctattatgcc caccattttt ttgagatgca tctacacaag gaacaaacac
     7201 tggatgtcac tttcagttca aattgtaacg ctaatcactc cgaacaggtc acaaaaaatt
     7261 accttaaaaa gtcataatat taaattagaa taaatatagc tgtgagggaa atatatacaa
     7321 atatattgga gcaaataaat tgtacataca aatatttatt actaatttct attgagacga
     7381 aatgaaccac tcggaaccat ttgagcgaac cgaatcgcgc ggaactaacg acagtcgctc
     7441 caaggtcgtc gaacaaaagg tgaatgtgtt gcggagagcg ggtgggagac agcgaaagag
     7501 caactacgaa acgtggtgtg gtggaggtga attatgaaga gggcgcgcga tttgaaaagt
     7561 atgtatataa aaaatatatc ccggtgtttt atgtagcgat aaacgagttt ttgatgtaag
     7621 gtatgcaggt gtgtaagtct tttggttaga agacaaatcc aaagtctact tgtggggatg
     7681 ttcgaagggg aaatacttgt attctatagg tcatatcttg tttttattgg cacaaatata
     7741 attacattag ctttttgagg gggcaataaa cagtaaacac gatggtaata atggtaaaaa
     7801 aaaaaaacaa gcagttattt cggatatatg tcggctactc cttgcgtcgg gcccgaagtc
     7861 ttagagccag atatgcgagc acccggaagc tcacgatgag aatggccaga cccacgtagt
     7921 ccagcggcag atcggcggcg gagaagttaa gcgtctccag gatgaccttg cccgaactgg
     7981 ggcacgtggt gttcgacgat gtgcagctaa tttcgcccgg ctccacgtcc gcccattggt
     8041 taatcagcag accctcgttg gcgtaacgga accatgagag gtacgacaac catttgaggt
     8101 atactggcac cgagcccgag ttcaagaaga agccgccaaa gagcaggaat ggtatgataa
     8161 ccggcggacc cacagacagc gccatcgagg tcgaggagct ggcgcaggat attagatatc
     8221 cgaaggacgt tgacacattg gccaccagag tgaccagcgc caggcagttg aagaagtgca
     8281 gcactccggc ccgcagtccg atcatcggat aggcaatcgc cgtgaagacc agtggcactg
     8341 tgagaaaaag cggcaattcg gcaatcgttt tgcccagaaa gtatgtgtca cagcgataaa
     8401 gtcgacttcg ggcctccctc ataaaaactg gcagctctga ggtgaacacc taaatcgaat
     8461 cgattcatta gaaagttagt aaattattga aatgcaaatg tattctaaac atgacttaca
     8521 tttatcgtgg caaagacgtt ttgaaaggtc atgttggtca ggaagaggaa gatggctccg
     8581 ttgatattca tcacacccac ttgcgtgagt tgttggccca aaaagatgag gccaatcaag
     8641 atggcaacca tctgcaaatt aaaatgttac tcgcatctca ttaatattcg cgagttaaat
     8701 gaaatttatt tatcttctgc aaaactataa actatacatc tcattgaaaa aaactaagaa
     8761 gggtgtggaa tcaggcaatt ctatctaaaa tctagcgaat ttgtttccaa gaattgtaag
     8821 cgttatatca tttgtttcca ctggaaccac tcaccgttgt ctgaataagt cgcactttta
     8881 cgaggagtgg ttccttgagc accgacagcc aggatcgcca caggaccgcc cggaactgca
     8941 tgaaccaggt ggccttgtag gtgtacccat tctccggctg ctccagtggc ttctccagat
     9001 ttttggtggc caacaactgc tccatatccc gggctacttt gctaatggca aaattgtcgc
     9061 atatcttggc gatccgatca cgggactcga tctcccgtcc gggcacaacg gccaacacct
     9121 gtacgtaaaa gtccgccgga ttgtagttgg taggacactg ggcacccacg ctggatagga
     9181 gttgagatgt tatgtaatac tagataccct taataaacac atcgaactca ctaggaaaag
     9241 aagtcgacgg cttcgctggg agtgcccaag aaagctaccc tgccctcggc catcagaagg
     9301 atcttgtcaa agagctcaaa cagctcggaa gacggctgat gaatggtcag gatgacggtc
     9361 ttgcccttct gcgacagctt cttcagcacc tggacgacgc tgtgggcggt aaaggagtcc
     9421 agtccggagg tgggctcatc gcagatcaga agcggcggat cggttagagc ctcggaggcg
     9481 aatgccagac gcttcctttc tccgccggac agacctttca ccctgccggg cacaccgatg
     9541 atcgtgtgct gacatttgct gagcgaaagc tcctggatca cctgatccac gcgggccact
     9601 cgctgccgat aggtcagatg tcgtggcatc cgcaccatgg cttggaaaat caggtgttcc
     9661 ctggccgtta gggagccgat aaagaggtca tcctgctgga cataggcgca cctggcctgc
     9721 atctccttgg cgtccacagg ttggccattg agcagtcgca tcccggatgg cgatacttgg
     9781 atgccctgcg gcgatcgaaa ggcaagggca ttcagcaggg tcgtctttcc ggcaccggaa
     9841 ctgcccatca cggccaaaag ttcgcccgga taggccacgc cgcaaactga gtttcaaatt
     9901 ggtaattgga ccctttatta agatttcaca cagatcagcc gactgcgaat agaaactcac
     9961 cgttcttgag caaatgtttc ctgggcgccg gtatgtgtcg ctcgttgcag aatagtccgc
    10021 gtgtccggtt gaccagctgc cgccatccgg agcccggctg attgaccgcc ccaaagatgt
    10081 ccatattgtg ccaggcatag gtgaggttct cggctagttg gccgctccct gaaccggagt
    10141 cctccggcgg actgggtggc cggagcgtgc cgtagttttt ggcctgcccg aagccctggt
    10201 taatgcagct ctgcgaagcc gctccgctgt caccctgcaa tgatagggga tctcaaatat
    10261 caactactag cgttatgctc atctaacccc gaacaaaaag taccccgaag tatcctacga
    10321 agtaggttta tacttttatt tattttttgt gcatctagga tcagcttaaa atatctggtt
    10381 gttatatttt ttgtaaaaaa gaatatagtc gaaaatgaat gcctttagat gtcttgatca
    10441 tgatatgatc tcaaaaattg tcttatatag cgagaacagc taccagaata atctgtttcg
    10501 tgtcactatt tgtttgtgca attgcggttt gggatttttg tgggtcgcag ttctcacgcc
    10561 gcatacaatt tgatgttgca atcgcagttc ctatagatca agtgaactta agatgtatgc
    10621 acatgtacta ctcacattgt tcagatgctc ggcagatggg tgtttgctgc ctccgcgaat
    10681 taatagctcc tgatcctctt ggcccattgc cgggattttt cacactttcc cctgcttacc
    10741 cacccaaaac caatcaccac cccaatcact caaaaaacaa acaaaaataa gaagcgagag
    10801 gagttttggc acagcacttt gtgtttaatt gatggcgtaa accgcttgga gcttcgtcac
    10861 gaaaccgctg acaaaatgca actgaaggcg gacattgacg ctacgtaacg ctacaaacgg
    10921 tggcgaaaga gatagcggac gcagcggcga aagagacggc gatatttctg tggacagaga
    10981 aggaggcaaa cagcgctgac tttgagtgga atgtcatttt gagtgagagg taatcgaaag
    11041 aacctggtac atcaaatacc cttggatcga agtaaattta aaactgatca gataagttca
    11101 atgatatcca gtgcagtaaa aaaaaaaaat gtttttttta tctactttcc gcaaaaatgg
    11161 gttttattaa cttacataca tactaggcgc gcccatatgt tcggcttgtc gacatgcccg
    11221 ccgtgaccgt cgagaacccg ctgacgctgc cccgcgtatc cgcacccgcc gacgccgtcg
    11281 cacgtcccgt gctcaccgtg accaccgcgc ccagcggttt cgagggcgag ggcttcccgg
    11341 tgcgccgcgc gttcgccggg atcaactacc gccacctcga cccgttcatc atgatggacc
    11401 agatgggtga ggtggagtac gcgcccgggg agcccaaggg cacgccctgg cacccgcacc
    11461 gcggcttcga gaccgtgacc tacatcgtcg acggtaacat gtgagcaaaa ggccagcaaa
    11521 aggccaggaa ccgtaaaaag gccgcgttgc tggcgttttt ccataggctc cgcccccctg
    11581 acgagcatca caaaaatcga cgctcaagtc agaggtggcg aaacccgaca ggactataaa
    11641 gataccaggc gtttccccct ggaagctccc tcgtgcgctc tcctgttccg accctgccgc
    11701 ttaccggata cctgtccgcc tttctccctt cgggaagcgt ggcgctttct catagctcac
    11761 gctgtaggta tctcagttcg gtgtaggtcg ttcgctccaa gctgggctgt gtgcacgaac
    11821 cccccgttca gcccgaccgc tgcgccttat ccggtaacta tcgtcttgag tccaacccgg
    11881 taagacacga cttatcgcca ctggcagcag ccactggtaa caggattagc agagcgaggt
    11941 atgtaggcgg tgctacagag ttcttgaagt ggtggcctaa ctacggctac actagaagaa
    12001 cagtatttgg tatctgcgct ctgctgaagc cagttacctt cggaaaaaga gttggtagct
    12061 cttgatccgg caaacaaacc accgctggta gcggtggttt ttttgtttgc aagcagcaga
    12121 ttacgcgcag aaaaaaagga tctcaagaag atcctttgat cttttctacg gggtctgacg
    12181 ctcagtggaa cgaaaactca cgttaaggga ttttggtcat gagattatca aaaaggatct
    12241 tcacctagat ccttttaaat taaaaatgaa gttttaaatc aatctaaagt atatatgagt
    12301 aaacttggtc tgacagttac caatgcttaa tcagtgaggc acctatctca gcgatctgtc
    12361 tatttcgttc atccatagtt gcctgactcc ccgtcgtgta gataactacg atacgggagg
    12421 gcttaccatc tggccccagt gctgcaatga taccgcgaga cccacgctca ccggctccag
    12481 atttatcagc aataaaccag ccagccggaa gggccgagcg cagaagtggt cctgcaactt
    12541 tatccgcctc catccagtct attaattgtt gccgggaagc tagagtaagt agttcgccag
    12601 ttaatagttt gcgcaacgtt gttgccattg ctacaggcat cgtggtgtca cgctcgtcgt
    12661 ttggtatggc ttcattcagc tccggttccc aacgatcaag gcgagttaca tgatccccca
    12721 tgttgtgcaa aaaagcggtt agctccttcg gtcctccgat cgttgtcaga agtaagttgg
    12781 ccgcagtgtt atcactcatg gttatggcag cactgcataa ttctcttact gtcatgccat
    12841 ccgtaagatg cttttctgtg actggtgagt actcaaccaa gtcattctga gaatagtgta
    12901 tgcggcgacc gagttgctct tgcccggcgt caatacggga taataccgcg ccacatagca
    12961 gaactttaaa agtgctcatc attggaaaac gttcttcggg gcgaaaactc tcaaggatct
    13021 taccgctgtt gagatccagt tcgatgtaac ccactcgtgc acccaactga tcttcagcat
    13081 cttttacttt caccagcgtt tctgggtgag caaaaacagg aaggcaaaat gccgcaaaaa
    13141 agggaataag ggcgacacgg aaatgttgaa tactcatact cttccttttt caatattatt
    13201 gaagcattta tcagggttat tgtctcatga gcggatacat atttgaatgt atttagaaaa
    13261 ataaacaaat aggggttccg cgcacatttc cccgaaaagt gccacctgag tc
//
